>Addgene plasmid #216638 | pNTI935 | addgene full sequence | sequence record 429984 | Addgene NGS Result
CCGCGTTGCTGGCGTTTTTCCATAGGCTCCGCCCCCCTGACGAGCATCACAAAAATCGACGCTCAAGTCA
GAGGTGGCGAAACCCGACAGGACTATAAAGATACCAGGCGTTTCCCCCTGGAAGCTCCCTCGTGCGCTCT
CCTGTTCCGACCCTGCCGCTTACCGGATACCTGTCCGCCTTTCTCCCTTCGGGAAGCGTGGCGCTTTCTC
ATAGCTCACGCTGTAGGTATCTCAGTTCGGTGTAGGTCGTTCGCTCCAAGCTGGGCTGTGTGCACGAACC
CCCCGTTCAGCCCGACCGCTGCGCCTTATCCGGTAACTATCGTCTTGAGTCCAACCCGGTAAGACACGAC
TTATCGCCACTGGCAGCAGCCACTGGTAACAGGATTAGCAGAGCGAGGTATGTAGGCGGTGCTACAGAGT
TCTTGAAGTGGTGGCCTAACTACGGCTACACTAGAAGAACAGTATTTGGTATCTGCGCTCTGCTGAAGCC
AGTTACCTTCGGAAAAAGAGTTGGTAGCTCTTGATCCGGCAAACAAACCACCGCTGGTAGCGGTGGTTTT
TTTGTTTGCAAGCAGCAGATTACGCGCAGAAAAAAAGGATCTCAAGAAGATCCTTTGATCTTTTCTACGG
GGTCTGACGCTCAGTGGAACGAAAACTCACGTTAAGGGATTTTGGTCATGAGATTATCAAAAAGGATCTT
CACCTAGATCCTTTTAAATTAAAAATGAAGTTTTAAATCAATCTAAAGTATATATGAGTAAACTTGGTCT
GACAGTTACCAATGCTTAATCAGTGAGGCACCTATCTCAGCGATCTGTCTATTTCGTTCATCCATAGTTG
CCTGACTCCCCGTCGTGTAGATAACTACGATACGGGAGGGCTTACCATCTGGCCCCAGTGCTGCAATGAT
ACCGCGAGACCCACGCTCACCGGCTCCAGATTTATCAGCAATAAACCAGCCAGCCGGAAGGGCCGAGCGC
AGAAGTGGTCCTGCAACTTTATCCGCCTCCATCCAGTCTATTAATTGTTGCCGGGAAGCTAGAGTAAGTA
GTTCGCCAGTTAATAGTTTGCGCAACGTTGTTGCCATTGCTACAGGCATCGTGGTGTCACGCTCGTCGTT
TGGTATGGCTTCATTCAGCTCCGGTTCCCAACGATCAAGGCGAGTTACATGATCCCCCATGTTGTGCAAA
AAAGCGGTTAGCTCCTTCGGTCCTCCGATCGTTGTCAGAAGTAAGTTGGCCGCAGTGTTATCACTCATGG
TTATGGCAGCACTGCATAATTCTCTTACTGTCATGCCATCCGTAAGATGCTTTTCTGTGACTGGTGAGTA
CTCAACCAAGTCATTCTGAGAATAGTGTATGCGGCGACCGAGTTGCTCTTGCCCGGCGTCAATACGGGAT
AATACCGCGCCACATAGCAGAACTTTAAAAGTGCTCATCATTGGAAAACGTTCTTCGGGGCGAAAACTCT
CAAGGATCTTACCGCTGTTGAGATCCAGTTCGATGTAACCCACTCGTGCACCCAACTGATCTTCAGCATC
TTTTACTTTCACCAGCGTTTCTGGGTGAGCAAAAACAGGAAGGCAAAATGCCGCAAAAAAGGGAATAAGG
GCGACACGGAAATGTTGAATACTCATACTCTTCCTTTTTCAATATTATTGAAGCATTTATCAGGGTTATT
GTCTCATGAGCGGATACATATTTGAATGTATTTAGAAAAATAAACAAATAGGGGTTCCGCGCACATTTCC
CCGAAAAGTGCCACCTGACGTCGACGGATCGGGAGATCTCCCGATCCCCTATGGTGCACTCTCAGTACAA
TCTGCTCTGATGCCGCATAGTTAAGCCAGTATCTGCTCCCTGCTTGTGTGTTGGAGGTCGCTGAGTAGTG
CGCGAGCAAAATTTAAGCTACAACAAGGCAAGGCTTGACCGACAATTGCATGAAGAATCTGCTTAGGGTT
AGGCGTTTTGCGCTGCTTCGCGATGTACGGGCCAGATATACGCGTTGACATTGATTATTGACTAGTTATT
AATAGTAATCAATTACGGGGTCATTAGTTCATAGCCCATATATGGAGTTCCGCGTTACATAACTTACGGT
AAATGGCCCGCCTGGCTGACCGCCCAACGACCCCCGCCCATTGACGTCAATAATGACGTATGTTCCCATA
GTAACGCCAATAGGGACTTTCCATTGACGTCAATGGGTGGAGTATTTACGGTAAACTGCCCACTTGGCAG
TACATCAAGTGTATCATATGCCAAGTACGCCCCCTATTGACGTCAATGACGGTAAATGGCCCGCCTGGCA
TTATGCCCAGTACATGACCTTATGGGACTTTCCTACTTGGCAGTACATCTACGTATTAGTCATCGCTATT
ACCATGGTGATGCGGTTTTGGCAGTACATCAATGGGCGTGGATAGCGGTTTGACTCACGGGGATTTCCAA
GTCTCCACCCCATTGACGTCAATGGGAGTTTGTTTTGGCACCAAAATCAACGGGACTTTCCAAAATGTCG
TAACAACTCCGCCCCATTGACGCAAATGGGCGGTAGGCGTGTACGGTGGGAGGTCTATATAAGCAGCGCG
TTTTGCCTGTACTGGGTCTCTCTGGTTAGACCAGATCTGAGCCTGGGAGCTCTCTGGCTAACTAGGGAAC
CCACTGCTTAAGCCTCAATAAAGCTTGCCTTGAGTGCTTCAAGTAGTGTGTGCCCGTCTGTTGTGTGACT
CTGGTAACTAGAGATCCCTCAGACCCTTTTAGTCAGTGTGGAAAATCTCTAGCAGTGGCGCCCGAACAGG
GACTTGAAAGCGAAAGGGAAACCAGAGGAGCTCTCTCGACGCAGGACTCGGCTTGCTGAAGCGCGCACGG
CAAGAGGCGAGGGGCGGCGACTGGTGAGTACGCCAAAAATTTTGACTAGCGGAGGCTAGAAGGAGAGAGA
TGGGTGCGAGAGCGTCAGTATTAAGCGGGGGAGAATTAGATCGCGATGGGAAAAAATTCGGTTAAGGCCA
GGGGGAAAGAAAAAATATAAATTAAAACATATAGTATGGGCAAGCAGGGAGCTAGAACGATTCGCAGTTA
ATCCTGGCCTGTTAGAAACATCAGAAGGCTGTAGACAAATACTGGGACAGCTACAACCATCCCTTCAGAC
AGGATCAGAAGAACTTAGATCATTATATAATACAGTAGCAACCCTCTATTGTGTGCATCAAAGGATAGAG
ATAAAAGACACCAAGGAAGCTTTAGACAAGATAGAGGAAGAGCAAAACAAAAGTAAGACCACCGCACAGC
AAGCGGCCGCTGATCTTCAGACCTGGAGGAGGAGATATGAGGGACAATTGGAGAAGTGAATTATATAAAT
ATAAAGTAGTAAAAATTGAACCATTAGGAGTAGCACCCACCAAGGCAAAGAGAAGAGTGGTGCAGAGAGA
AAAAAGAGCAGTGGGAATAGGAGCTTTGTTCCTTGGGTTCTTGGGAGCAGCAGGAAGCACTATGGGCGCA
GCGTCAATGACGCTGACGGTACAGGCCAGACAATTATTGTCTGGTATAGTGCAGCAGCAGAACAATTTGC
TGAGGGCTATTGAGGCGCAACAGCATCTGTTGCAACTCACAGTCTGGGGCATCAAGCAGCTCCAGGCAAG
AATCCTGGCTGTGGAAAGATACCTAAAGGATCAACAGCTCCTGGGGATTTGGGGTTGCTCTGGAAAACTC
ATTTGCACCACTGCTGTGCCTTGGAATGCTAGTTGGAGTAATAAATCTCTGGAACAGATTTGGAATCACA
CGACCTGGATGGAGTGGGACAGAGAAATTAACAATTACACAAGCTTAATACACTCCTTAATTGAAGAATC
GCAAAACCAGCAAGAAAAGAATGAACAAGAATTATTGGAATTAGATAAATGGGCAAGTTTGTGGAATTGG
TTTAACATAACAAATTGGCTGTGGTATATAAAATTATTCATAATGATAGTAGGAGGCTTGGTAGGTTTAA
GAATAGTTTTTGCTGTACTTTCTATAGTGAATAGAGTTAGGCAGGGATATTCACCATTATCGTTTCAGAC
CCACCTCCCAACCCCGAGGGGACCCGACAGGCCCGAAGGAATAGAAGAAGAAGGTGGAGAGAGAGACAGA
GACAGATCCATTCGATTAGTGAACGGATCGGCACTGCGTGCGCCAATTCTGCAGACAAATGGCAGTATTC
ATCCACAATTTTAAAAGAAAAGGGGGGATTGGGGGGTACAGTGCAGGGGAAAGAATAGTAGACATAATAG
CAACAGACATACAAACTAAAGAATTACAAAAACAAATTACAAAAATTCAAAATTTTCGGGTTTATTACAG
GGACAGCAGAGATCCAGTTTGGTTAATTAACCCGTGTCGGCTCCAGATCTGGCCTCCGCGCCGGGTTTTG
GCGCCTCCCGCGGGCGCCCCCCTCCTCACGGCGAGCGCTGCCACGTCAGACGAAGGGCGCAGCGAGCGTC
CTGATCCTTCCGCCCGGACGCTCAGGACAGCGGCCCGCTGCTCATAAGACTCGGCCTTAGAACCCCAGTA
TCAGCAGAAGGACATTTTAGGACGGGACTTGGGTGACTCTAGGGCACTGGTTTTCTTTCCAGAGAGCGGA
ACAGGCGAGGAAAAGTAGTCCCTTCTCGGCGATTCTGCGGAGGGATCTCCGTGGGGCGGTGAACGCCGAT
GATTATATAAGGACGCGCCGGGTGTGGCACAGCTAGTTCCGTCGCAGCCGGGATTTGGGTCGCGGTTCTT
GTTTGTGGATCGCTGTGATCGTCACTTGGTGAGTAGCGGGCTGCTGGGCTGGCCGGGGCTTTCGTGGCCG
CCGGGCCGCTCGGTGGGACGGAAGCGTGTGGAGAGACCGCCAAGGGCTGTAGTCTGGGTCCGCGAGCAAG
GTTGCCCTGAACTGGGGGTTGGGGGGAGCGCAGCAAAATGGCGGCTGTTCCCGAGTCTTGAATGGAAGAC
GCTTGTGAGGCGGGCTGTGAGGTCGTTGAAACAAGGTGGGGGGCATGGTGGGCGGCAAGAACCCAAGGTC
TTGAGGCCTTCGCTAATGCGGGAAAGCTCTTATTCGGGTGAGATGGGCTGGGGCACCATCTGGGGACCCT
GACGTGAAGTTTGTCACTGACTGGAGAACTCGGTTTGTCGTCTGTTGCGGGGGCGGCAGTTATGGCGGTG
CCGTTGGGCAGTGCACCCGTACCTTTGGGAGCGCGCGCCCTCGTCGTGTCGTGACGTCACCCGTTCTGTT
GGCTTATAATGCAGGGTGGGGCCACCTGCCGGTAGGTGTGCGGTAGGCTTTTCTCCGTCGCAGGACGCAG
GGTTCGGGCCTAGGGTAGGCTCTCCTGAATCGACAGGCGCCGGACCTCTGGTGAGGGGAGGGATAAGTGA
GGCGTCAGTTTCTTTGGTCGGTTTTATGTACCTATCTTCTTAAGTAGCTGAAGCTCCGGTTTTGAACTAT
GCGCTCGGGGTTGGCGAGTGTGTTTTGTGAAGTTTTTTAGGCACCTTTTGAAATGTAATCATTTGGGTCA
ATATGTAATTTTCAGTGTTAGACTAGTAAATTGTCCGCTAAATTCTGGCCGTTTTTGGCTTTTTTGTTAG
ACGAAGCTTGGGCTGCAGGTCGACTCTAGAGCCACCATGGATCTGTACGACGATGACGATAAGCTCGAGG
GGAGCGTGGCAGTCCTGCCTGTGGTCGACTCCACCAATCAGTACCTGCTGGATCGAATCGGCGAGCTGAA
GAGTGGGGATGCTTGCATTGCAGAATATCAGCAGGCAGGGAGAGGAAGCAGAGGGAGGAAATGGTTCTCT
CCTTTTGGAGCTAACCTGTACCTGAGTATGTTTTGGCGCCTGAAGCGGGGACCAGCAGCAATCGGCCTGG
GCCCGGTCATCGGAATTGTCATGGCAGAAGCGCTGCGAAAGCTGGGAGCAGACAAGGTGCGAGTCAAATG
GCCCAATGACCTGTATCTGCAGGATAGAAAGCTGGCAGGCATCCTGGTGGAGCTGGCCGGAATAACAGGC
GATGCTGCACAGATCGTCATTGGCGCCGGGATTAACGTGGCTATGAGGCGCGTGGAGGAAAGCGTGGTCA
ATCAGGGCTGGATCACACTGCAGGAAGCAGGGATTAACCTGGACAGGAATACTCTGGCCGCTACGCTGAT
CCGAGAGCTGCGGGCAGCCCTGGAACTGTTCGAGCAGGAAGGCCTGGCTCCATATCTGCCACGGTGGGAG
AAGCTGGATAACTTCATCAATAGACCCGTGAAGCTGATCATTGGGGACAAAGAGATTTTCGGGATTAGCC
GGGGGATTGATAAACAGGGAGCCCTGCTGCTGGAACAGGACGGAGTTATCAAACCCTGGATGGGCGGAGA
AATCAGTCTGCGGTCTGCCGAAAAGCTGCAGGGCGGTACCGGAGGGAGCAAAGACAATACTGTGCCTCTG
AAGCTGATCGCTCTCCTGGCTAATGGCGAGTTCCATAGTGGCGAACAGCTGGGAGAAACCCTGGGCATGT
CCAGGGCCGCTATCAACAAGCACATTCAGACTCTGCGCGACTGGGGCGTGGACGTGTTCACCGTGCCCGG
AAAGGGCTACTCTCTGCCCGAGCCTATCCCGCTGCTGAACGCTAAACAGATTCTGGGACAGCTGGACGGC
GGCAAGCCCATCCCCAACCCCCTGCTGGGCCTGGACAGCACCGGCAGCGGCAGCAAAATGAGTAAGGATG
GAAAGAAAAAGAAAAAGAAAAGCAAAACAAAGTGTGTAATAATGTGAGGATCCACCGGTGCTAGCAGTTA
ACGAATTCGATATCAAGCTTATCGATAATCAACCTCTGGATTACAAAATTTGTGAAAGATTGACTGGTAT
TCTTAACTATGTTGCTCCTTTTACGCTATGTGGATACGCTGCTTTAATGCCTTTGTATCATGCTATTGCT
TCCCGTATGGCTTTCATTTTCTCCTCCTTGTATAAATCCTGGTTGCTGTCTCTTTATGAGGAGTTGTGGC
CCGTTGTCAGGCAACGTGGCGTGGTGTGCACTGTGTTTGCTGACGCAACCCCCACTGGTTGGGGCATTGC
CACCACCTGTCAGCTCCTTTCCGGGACTTTCGCTTTCCCCCTCCCTATTGCCACGGCGGAACTCATCGCC
GCCTGCCTTGCCCGCTGCTGGACAGGGGCTCGGCTGTTGGGCACTGACAATTCCGTGGTGTTGTCGGGGA
AATCATCGTCCTTTCCTTGGCTGCTCGCCTGTGTTGCCACCTGGATTCTGCGCGGGACGTCCTTCTGCTA
CGTCCCTTCGGCCCTCAATCCAGCGGACCTTCCTTCCCGCGGCCTGCTGCCGGCTCTGCGGCCTCTTCCG
CGTCTTCGCCTTCGCCCTCAGACGAGTCGGATCTCCCTTTGGGCCGCCTCCCCGCATCGATACCGTCGAC
CTCGAGACCTAGAAAAACATGGAGCAATCACAAGTAGCAATACAGCAGCTACCAATGCTGATTGTGCCTG
GCTAGAAGCACAAGAGGAGGAGGAGGTGGGTTTTCCAGTCACACCTCAGGTACCTTTAAGACCAATGACT
TACAAGGCAGCTGTAGATCTTAGCCACTTTTTAAAAGAAAAGGGGGGACTGGAAGGGCTAATTCACTCCC
AACGAAGACAAGATATCCTTGATCTGTGGATCTACCACACACAAGGCTACTTCCCTGATTGGCAGAACTA
CACACCAGGGCCAGGGATCAGATATCCACTGACCTTTGGATGGTGCTACAAGCTAGTACCAGTTGAGCAA
GAGAAGGTAGAAGAAGCCAATGAAGGAGAGAACACCCGCTTGTTACACCCTGTGAGCCTGCATGGGATGG
ATGACCCGGAGAGAGAAGTATTAGAGTGGAGGTTTGACAGCCGCCTAGCATTTCATCACATGGCCCGAGA
GCTGCATCCGGACTGTACTGGGTCTCTCTGGTTAGACCAGATCTGAGCCTGGGAGCTCTCTGGCTAACTA
GGGAACCCACTGCTTAAGCCTCAATAAAGCTTGCCTTGAGTGCTTCAAGTAGTGTGTGCCCGTCTGTTGT
GTGACTCTGGTAACTAGAGATCCCTCAGACCCTTTTAGTCAGTGTGGAAAATCTCTAGCAGGGCCCGTTT
AAACCCGCTGATCAGCCTCGACTGTGCCTTCTAGTTGCCAGCCATCTGTTGTTTGCCCCTCCCCCGTGCC
TTCCTTGACCCTGGAAGGTGCCACTCCCACTGTCCTTTCCTAATAAAATGAGGAAATTGCATCGCATTGT
CTGAGTAGGTGTCATTCTATTCTGGGGGGTGGGGTGGGGCAGGACAGCAAGGGGGAGGATTGGGAAGACA
ATAGCAGGCATGCTGGGGATGCGGTGGGCTCTATGGCTTCTGAGGCGGAAAGAACCAGCTGGGGCTCTAG
GGGGTATCCCC
[124 nt withheld, positions 8412-8535]
C
[91 nt withheld, positions 8537-8627]
A
[49 nt withheld, positions 8629-8677]
CCTTTGACGTTGGAGTCCACGTTCTTT
[37 nt withheld, positions 8705-8741]
ACCCTATCTCGGTCTATTCTTTTGATTTATAAGGGATTTTGCCGATTTCGGCCTATTGGTTAAAAAATGA
GCTGATTTAACAAAAATTTAACGCGAATTAATTCTGTGGAATGTGTGTCAGTTAGGGTGTGGAAAGTCCC
CAGGCTCCCCAGCAGGCAGAAGTATGCAAAGCATGCATCTCAATTAGTCAGCAACCAGGTGTGGAAAGTC
CCCAGGCTCCCCAGCAGGCAGAAGTATGCAAAGCATGCATCTCAATTAGTCAGCAACCATAGTCCCGCCC
CTAACTCCGCCCATCCCGCCCCTAACTCCGCCCAGTTCCGCCCATTCTCCGCCCCATGGCTGACTAATTT
TTTTTATTTATGCAGAGGCCGAGGCCGCCTCTGCCTCTGAGCTATTCCAGAAGTAGTGAGGAGGCTTTTT
TGGAGGCCTAGGCTTTTGCAAAAAGCTCCCGGGAGCTTGTATATCCATTTTCGGATCTGATCAGCACGTG
TTGACAATTAATCATCGGCATAGTATATCGGCATAGTATAATACGACAAGGTGAGGAACTAAACCATGGC
CAAGTTGACCAGTGCCGTTCCGGTGCTCACCGCGCGCGACGTCGCCGGAGCGGTCGAGTTCTGGACCGAC
CGGCTCGGGTTCTCCCGGGACTTCGTGGAGGACGACTTCGCCGGTGTGGTCCGGGACGACGTGACCCTGT
TCATCAGCGCGGTCCAGGACCAGGTGGTGCCGGACAACACCCTGGCCTGGGTGTGGGTGCGCGGCCTGGA
CGAGCTGTACGCCGAGTGGTCGGAGGTCGTGTCCACGAACTTCCGGGACGCCTCCGGGCCGGCCATGACC
GAGATCGGCGAGCAGCCGTGGGGGCGGGAGTTCGCCCTGCGCGACCCGGCCGGCAACTGCGTGCACTTCG
TGGCCGAGGAGCAGGACTGACACGTGCTACGAGATTTCGATTCCACCGCCGCCTTCTATGAAAGGTTGGG
CTTCGGAATCGTTTTCCGGGACGCCGGCTGGATGATCCTCCAGCGCGGGGATCTCATGCTGGAGTTCTTC
GCCCACCCCAACTTGTTTATTGCAGCTTATAATGGTTACAAATAAAGCAATAGCATCACAAATTTCACAA
ATAAAGCATTTTTTTCACTGCATTCTAGTTGTGGTTTGTCCAAACTCATCAATGTATCTTATCATGTCTG
TATACCGTCGACCTCTAGCTAGAGCTTGGCGTAATCATGGTCATAGCTGTTTCCTGTGTGAAATTGTTAT
CCGCTCACAATTCCACACAACATACGAGCCGGAAGCATAAAGTGTAAAGCCTGGGGTGCCTAATGAGTGA
GCTAACTCACATTAATTGCGTTGCGCTCACTGCCCGCTTTCCAGTCGGGAAACCTGTCGTGCCAGCTGCA
TTAATGAATCGGCCAACGCGCGGGGAGAGGCGGTTTGCGTATTGGGCGCTCTTCCGCTTCCTCGCTCACT
GACTCGCTGCGCTCGGTCGTTCGGCTGCGGCGAGCGGTATCAGCTCACTCAAAGGCGGTAATACGGTTAT
CCACAGAATCAGGGGATAACGCAGGAAAGAACATGTGAGCAAAAGGCCAGCAAAAGGCCAGGAACCGTAA
AAAGG
Features (pLannotate 1.2.2; 34 found; start..end, strand, type, name):
     17..605     -  rep_origin     ori: high-copy-number ColE1/pMB1/pBR322/pUC origin of replication
    776..1636    -  CDS            AmpR: β-lactamase; bla; confers resistance to ampicillin, carbenicillin, and related antibiotics
   1637..1741    -  promoter       AmpR promoter: bla
   1800..1852    -  misc_feature   bom (fragment): basis of mobility region from pBR322
   2007..2386    +  enhancer       CMV enhancer: human cytomegalovirus immediate early enhancer
   2387..2586    +  promoter       CMV promoter: human cytomegalovirus (CMV) immediate early promoter
   2604..2784    +  LTR            5' LTR (truncated): truncated 5' long terminal repeat (LTR) from HIV-1
   2831..2956    +  misc_feature   HIV-1 Ψ: packaging signal of human immunodeficiency virus type 1
   2940..3303    +  CDS            HIV-1 gag (fragment): gag protein from human immunodeficiency virus 1; gag
   3449..3682    +  misc_feature   RRE: The Rev response element (RRE) of HIV-1 allows for Rev-dependent mRNA export from the nucleus to the cytoplasm.
   4059..4159    +  CDS            Rev (fragment): human immunodeficiency virus 1 (HIV-1) Rev protein; rev; enhances nuclear export of unspliced and incompletely spliced viral mRNAs
   4209..4326    +  misc_feature   cPPT/CTS: central polypurine tract and central termination sequence of HIV-1
   4391..5602    +  promoter       UbC promoter: human ubiquitin C promoter
   5613..5631    -  misc_feature   MCS (fragment): pUC18/19 multiple cloning site
   5640..5663    +  CDS            Xpress™ tag: Xpress™ epitope tag, including an enterokinase recognition and cleavage site
   5670..6395    +  CDS            miniTurbo (fragment): N-terminally truncated mutant of the E. coli biotin ligase BioID engineered for improved catalytic efficiency (Branon et al., 2018)
   6420..6652    +  CDS            TurboID (fragment): mutant of the E. coli biotin ligase BioID engineered for improved catalytic efficiency (Branon et al., 2018)
   6793..6817    +  misc_feature   MCS (fragment): pBluescript multiple cloning site
   6817..7405    +  misc_feature   WPRE: woodchuck hepatitis virus posttranscriptional regulatory element
   7342..7923    +  CDS            nef (fragment): NEF_HV1H2 - Experimental evidence at protein level: Swiss-Prot protein existence level 1. Extracellular Nef protein targets CD4(+) T-lymphocytes for apoptosis by interacting with CXCR4 surface receptors. From Human immunodeficiency virus type 1 group M subtype B (isolate HXB2) (HIV-1).
   7930..8110    +  LTR            5' LTR (truncated): truncated 5' long terminal repeat (LTR) from HIV-1
   8142..8366    +  polyA_signal   bGH poly(A) signal: bovine growth hormone polyadenylation signal
   8370..8391    +  promoter       SV40 promoter (fragment): SV40 enhancer and early promoter
   8412..8840    +  rep_origin     f1 ori (sequence partly withheld): f1 bacteriophage origin of replication; arrow indicates direction of (+) strand synthesis
   8854..9183    +  promoter       SV40 promoter: SV40 enhancer and early promoter
   9231..9278    +  promoter       EM7 promoter: synthetic bacterial promoter&nbsp
   9297..9671    +  CDS            BleoR: antibiotic-binding protein; Sh ble from Streptoalloteichus hindustanus; confers resistance to bleomycin, phleomycin, and Zeocin™
   9681..9806    +  CDS            ble (fragment): BLE_KLEPN - Experimental evidence at protein level: Swiss-Prot protein existence level 1. Binding protein with a strong affinity to the bleomycin family of antibiotics. Binds to CL990; an antimitotic-antibiotic compound. From Klebsiella pneumoniae.
   9801..9922    +  polyA_signal   SV40 poly(A) signal: SV40 polyadenylation signal
   9995..10011   -  protein_bind   lac operator: The lac repressor binds to the lac operator to inhibit transcription in E. coli. This inhibition can be relieved by adding lactose or isopropyl-β-D-thiogalactopyranoside (IPTG). lac repressor encoded by lacI
  10019..10049   -  promoter       lac promoter: promoter for the E. coli lac operon
  10064..10085   -  protein_bind   CAP binding site: CAP binding activates transcription in the presence of cAMP. E. coli catabolite activator protein
  10098..10190   -  CDS            lacI (fragment): lac repressor; lacI; The lac repressor binds to the lac operator to inhibit transcription in E. coli. This inhibition can be relieved by adding lactose or isopropyl-β-D-thiogalactopyranoside (IPTG).
  10192..10325   -  rep_origin     RSF ori (fragment): Plasmids containing the RSF 1030 origin of replication can be propagated in E. coli cells that contain additional plasmids with compatible origins.
