[The description below was written by a language model from this plasmid's Addgene catalogue record and pLannotate feature annotations shown in this document.]
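Description:
pNTI935 is a lentiviral transfer plasmid built on the FUGW backbone (10,356 bp in total) that serves both for direct mammalian expression and for lentivirus production. It is propagated in E. coli through a high-copy ColE1/pUC-type origin with ampicillin selection via β-lactamase. An f1 origin is also present, and an SV40/EM7-driven BleoR cassette with an SV40 poly(A) signal lies outside the viral region. The viral portion has a CMV enhancer/promoter fused to a truncated HIV-1 5' LTR, which drives genomic RNA synthesis in packaging cells. This is followed by the Ψ packaging signal with a gag fragment, the RRE for Rev-dependent nuclear export, and the cPPT/CTS element. A second truncated LTR followed by a bGH poly(A) signal closes the provirus.

The internal expression cassette uses the human ubiquitin C promoter to drive the synthetic 1,131 bp insert, cpTurboID-PM, with a WPRE downstream to enhance transcript stability and expression. The feature table detects the biotin ligase as two separate pieces, a miniTurbo-like fragment followed by a TurboID fragment. This fits a circularly permuted arrangement of the engineered E. coli biotin ligase, as the "cp" name implies. A short Xpress-type epitope match precedes the coding region. The record lists a C-terminal V5 tag and plasma-membrane localization, but neither the V5 tag nor the targeting motif is annotated in the table, and the nature of the membrane signal is not stated. The construct comes from work on calcium-dependent proximity labeling. It provides a plasma membrane-localized cpTurboID for proximity biotinylation in transfected or transduced mammalian cells, with the V5 epitope allowing detection of the protein.
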