Addgene plasmid #216638: pNTI935
Purpose: cpTurboID-PM (V5) Plasma membrane-localized cpTurboID, mammalian expression and lentivirus production
Depositing lab: Nicholas Ingolia. Depositing organization: University of California, Berkeley. Publication: Molecular recording of calcium signals via calcium-dependent proximity labeling. Kim JW, Yong AJH, Aisenberg EE, Lobel JH, Wang W, Dawson TM, Dawson VL, Gao R, Jan YN, Bateup HS, Ingolia NT. Nat Chem Biol. 2024 Jul;20(7):894-905. doi: 10.1038/s41589-024-01603-7. Epub 2024 Apr 24. PubMed 38658655.
Backbone
  Vector backbone: FUGW
  Backbone size w/o insert (bp): 9225
  Total vector size (bp): 10356
  Vector type: Mammalian Expression, Lentiviral
Growth in bacteria
  Bacterial resistance: Ampicillin, 100 μg/mL
  Growth temperature: 30°C
  Growth strain: NEB Stable
  Copy number: Unknown
Gene/Insert
  Gene/Insert name: cpTurboID-PM
  Species: Synthetic
  Insert size (bp): 1131
  Tag / fusion protein: V5 (C terminal on insert)
Terms and licenses: Academic/Nonprofit Terms; Industry Terms: Not Available to Industry
How to cite: pNTI935 was a gift from Nicholas Ingolia (Addgene plasmid # 216638 ; http://n2t.net/addgene:216638 ; RRID:Addgene_216638)
